Addgene plasmid #46608: AB.pCCL.sin.cPPT.U6.miR-32-Decoy.hPGK.GFP.WPRE
Depositing lab: Brian Brown. Depositing organization: Icahn School of Medicine at Mount Sinai. Publication: High-throughput assessment of microRNA activity and function using microRNA sensor and decoy libraries. Mullokandov G, Baccarini A, Ruzo A, Jayaprakash AD, Tung N, Israelow B, Evans MJ, Sachidanandam R, Brown BD. Nat Methods. 2012 Jul 1;9(8):840-6. doi: 10.1038/nmeth.2078. PubMed 22751203.
Backbone
  Vector backbone: AB.pCCLsin.PPT.U6.hPGK.GFP.wpre
  Backbone size w/o insert (bp): 8233
  Vector type: Lentiviral
  Selectable markers: eGFP
Growth in bacteria
  Bacterial resistance: Ampicillin, 100 μg/mL
  Growth temperature: 37°C
  Growth strain: Stbl3
  Copy number: High Copy
Gene/Insert
  Cloning method: Restriction Enzyme; 5′ cloning site BsmBI (destroyed during cloning); 3′ cloning site BsmBI (destroyed during cloning)
  Sequencing primers: 5′ CATAATAGCAACAGACATAC; 3′ pBluescriptSK_primer
Terms and licenses: Academic/Nonprofit Terms; Industry Terms: Not Available to Industry
Depositor comments: Depositor Website: http://www.mountsinai.org/profiles/brian-d-brown/ Please cite Mullokandov, Baccarini, Ruzo et al. Nature Methods 2013.
How to cite: AB.pCCL.sin.cPPT.U6.miR-32-Decoy.hPGK.GFP.WPRE was a gift from Brian Brown (Addgene plasmid # 46608 ; http://n2t.net/addgene:46608 ; RRID:Addgene_46608)
