[The description below was written by a language model from this plasmid's Addgene catalogue record.]
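Description:
AB.pCCL.sin.cPPT.U6.miR-32-Decoy.hPGK.GFP.WPRE is a lentiviral transfer plasmid built on the AB.pCCLsin.PPT.U6.hPGK.GFP.wpre backbone, which is listed as 8233 bp without insert. As the name indicates, it is a self-inactivating (sin) pCCL-type vector, a design in which the 3′ LTR is crippled so that the integrated provirus lacks LTR-driven transcription. It also carries a central polypurine tract (cPPT), an element that improves transduction efficiency. In bacteria it is maintained as a high-copy plasmid under ampicillin selection. The recommended host is a recombination-deficient strain, as is usual for constructs containing repeated LTR sequences. No feature table accompanies the record, so the origin of replication and the exact element boundaries are not stated.

The payload comprises two expression units. A U6 RNA polymerase III promoter drives a miR-32 decoy transcript, which was cloned between two BsmBI sites that were destroyed in the process. The record does not describe the decoy's design, such as the number or arrangement of target sites. In general, such decoys present sequences complementary to the microRNA, sequestering it and relieving repression of its natural targets. Downstream, the human PGK promoter drives eGFP, followed by a WPRE that enhances transcript stability and expression. GFP is the only marker for transduced mammalian cells, allowing them to be identified or sorted by fluorescence rather than by drug selection.

The construct comes from work on microRNA sensor and decoy libraries for high-throughput assessment of microRNA activity and function. It is suited to stable loss-of-function studies of miR-32 in transduced cells.
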