>Addgene plasmid #46608 | AB.pCCL.sin.cPPT.U6.miR-32-Decoy.hPGK.GFP.WPRE | depositor partial sequence | sequence record 65919 | miR-32 Decoy
CATCAACTGCAACTTAGTTTTGTGCAATACAAGTATTCTGGTCACAGAATACAACTGCAACTTAGTTTTG
TGCAATACAAG
