>Addgene plasmid #46608 | AB.pCCL.sin.cPPT.U6.miR-32-Decoy.hPGK.GFP.WPRE | depositor partial sequence | sequence record 65920 | empty backbone
AATGCTTCAATAATATTGAAAAAGGAAGAGTATGAGTATTCAACATTTCCGTGTCGCCCTTATTCCCTTT
TTTGCGGCATTTTGCCTTCCTGTTTTTGCTCACCCAGAAACGCTGGTGAAAGTAAAAGATGCTGAAGATC
AGTTGGGTGCACGAGTGGGTTACATCGAACTGGATCTCAACAGCGGTAAGATCCTTGAGAGTTTTCGCCC
CGAAGAACGTTTTCCAATGATGAGCACTTTTAAAGTTCTGCTATGTGGCGCGGTATTATCCCGTATTGAC
GCCGGGCAAGAGCAACTCGGTCGCCGCATACACTATTCTCAGAATGACTTGGTTGAGTACTCACCAGTCA
CAGAAAAGCATCTTACGGATGGCATGACAGTAAGAGAATTATGCAGTGCTGCCATAACCATGAGTGATAA
CACTGCGGCCAACTTACTTCTGACAACGATCGGAGGACCGAAGGAGCTAACCGCTTTTTTGCACAACATG
GGGGATCATGTAACTCGCCTTGATCGTTGGGAACCGGAGCTGAATGAAGCCATACCAAACGACGAGCGTG
ACACCACGATGCCTGTAGCAATGGCAACAACGTTGCGCAAACTATTAACTGGCGAACTACTTACTCTAGC
TTCCCGGCAACAATTAATAGACTGGATGGAGGCGGATAAAGTTGCAGGACCACTTCTGCGCTCGGCCCTT
CCGGCTGGCTGGTTTATTGCTGATAAATCTGGAGCCGGTGAGCGTGGGTCTCGCGGTATCATTGCAGCAC
TGGGGCCAGATGGTAAGCCCTCCCGTATCGTAGTTATCTACACGACGGGGAGTCAGGCAACTATGGATGA
ACGAAATAGACAGATCGCTGAGATAGGTGCCTCACTGATTAAGCATTGGTAACTGTCAGACCAAGTTTAC
TCATATATACTTTAGATTGATTTAAAACTTCATTTTTAATTTAAAAGGATCTAGGTGAAGATCCTTTTTG
ATAATCTCATGACCAAAATCCCTTAACGTGAGTTTTCGTTCCACTGAGCGTCAGACCCCGTAGAAAAGAT
CAAAGGATCTTCTTGAGATCCTTTTTTTCTGCGCGTAATCTGCTGCTTGCAAACAAAAAAACCACCGCTA
CCAGCGGTGGTTTGTTTGCCGGATCAAGAGCTACCAACTCTTTTTCCGAAGGTAACTGGCTTCAGCAGAG
CGCAGATACCAAATACTGTCCTTCTAGTGTAGCCGTAGTTAGGCCACCACTTCAAGAACTCTGTAGCACC
GCCTACATACCTCGCTCTGCTAATCCTGTTACCAGTGGCTGCTGCCAGTGGCGATAAGTCGTGTCTTACC
GGGTTGGACTCAAGACGATAGTTACCGGATAAGGCGCAGCGGTCGGGCTGAACGGGGGGTTCGTGCACAC
AGCCCAGCTTGGAGCGAACGACCTACACCGAACTGAGATACCTACAGCGTGAGCTATGAGAAAGCGCCAC
GCTTCCCGAAGGGAGAAAGGCGGACAGGTATCCGGTAAGCGGCAGGGTCGGAACAGGAGAGCGCACGAGG
GAGCTTCCAGGGGGAAACGCCTGGTATCTTTATAGTCCTGTCGGGTTTCGCCACCTCTGACTTGAGCGTC
GATTTTTGTGATGCTCGTCAGGGGGGCGGAGCCTATGGAAAAACGCCAGCAACGCGGCCTTTTTACGGTT
CCTGGCCTTTTGCTGGCCTTTTGCTCACATGTTCTTTCCTGCGTTATCCCCTGATTCTGTGGATAACCGT
ATTACCGCCTTTGAGTGAGCTGATACCGCTCGCCGCAGCCGAACGACCGAGCGCAGCGAGTCAGTGAGCG
AGGAAGCGGAAGAGCGCCCAATACGCAAACCGCCTCTCCCCGCGCGTTGGCCGATTCATTAATGCAGCTG
GCACGACAGGTTTCCCGACTGGAAAGCGGGCAGTGAGCGCAACGCAATTAATGTGAGTTAGCTCACTCAT
TAGGCACCCCAGGCTTTACACTTTATGCTTCCGGCTCGTATGTTGTGTGGAATTGTGAGCGGATAACAAT
TTCACACAGGAAACAGCTATGACCATGATTACGCCAAGCGCGCAATTAACCCTCACTAAAGGGAACAAAA
GCTGGAGCTGCAAGCTTGGCCATTGCATACGTTGTATCCATATCATAATATGTACATTTATATTGGCTCA
TGTCCAACATTACCGCCATGTTGACATTGATTATTGACTAGTTATTAATAGTAATCAATTACGGGGTCAT
TAGTTCATAGCCCATATATGGAGTTCCGCGTTACATAACTTACGGTAAATGGCCCGCCTGGCTGACCGCC
CAACGACCCCCGCCCATTGACGTCAATAATGACGTATGTTCCCATAGTAACGCCAATAGGGACTTTCCAT
TGACGTCAATGGGTGGAGTATTTACGGTAAACTGCCCACTTGGCAGTACATCAAGTGTATCATATGCCAA
GTACGCCCCCTATTGACGTCAATGACGGTAAATGGCCCGCCTGGCATTATGCCCAGTACATGACCTTATG
GGACTTTCCTACTTGGCAGTACATCTACGTATTAGTCATCGCTATTACCATGGTGATGCGGTTTTGGCAG
TACATCAATGGGCGTGGATAGCGGTTTGACTCACGGGGATTTCCAAGTCTCCACCCCATTGACGTCAATG
GGAGTTTGTTTTGGCACCAAAATCAACGGGACTTTCCAAAATGTCGTAACAACTCCGCCCCATTGACGCA
AATGGGCGGTAGGCGTGTACGGTGGGAGGTCTATATAAGCAGAGCTCGTTTAGTGAACCGGGGTCTCTCT
GGTTAGACCAGATCTGAGCCTGGGAGCTCTCTGGCTAACTAGGGAACCCACTGCTTAAGCCTCAATAAAG
CTTGCCTTGAGTGCTTCAAGTAGTGTGTGCCCGTCTGTTGTGTGACTCTGGTAACTAGAGATCCCTCAGA
CCCTTTTAGTCAGTGTGGAAAATCTCTAGCAGTGGCGCCCGAACAGGGACCTGAAAGCGAAAGGGAAACC
AGAGCTCTCTCGACGCAGGACTCGGCTTGCTGAAGCGCGCACGGCAAGAGGCGAGGGGCGGCGACTGGTG
AGTACGCCAAAAATTTTGACTAGCGGAGGCTAGAAGGAGAGAGATGGGTGCGAGAGCGTCAGTATTAAGC
GGGGGAGAATTAGATCGCGATGGGAAAAAATTCGGTTAAGGCCAGGGGGAAAGAAAAAATATAAATTAAA
ACATATAGTATGGGCAAGCAGGGAGCTAGAACGATTCGCAGTTAATCCTGGCCTGTTAGAAACATCAGAA
GGCTGTAGACAAATACTGGGACAGCTACAACCATCCCTTCAGACAGGATCAGAAGAACTTAGATCATTAT
ATAATACAGTAGCAACCCTCTATTGTGTGCATCAAAGGATAGAGATAAAAGACACCAAGGAAGCTTTAGA
CAAGATAGAGGAAGAGCAAAACAAAAGTAAGACCACCGCACAGCAAGCGGCCGCTGATCTTCAGACCTGG
AGGAGGAGATATGAGGGACAATTGGAGAAGTGAATTATATAAATATAAAGTAGTAAAAATTGAACCATTA
GGAGTAGCACCCACCAAGGCAAAGAGAAGAGTGGTGCAGAGAGAAAAAAGAGCAGTGGGAATAGGAGCTT
TGTTCCTTGGGTTCTTGGGAGCAGCAGGAAGCACTATGGGCGCAGCCTCAATGACGCTGACGGTACAGGC
CAGACAATTATTGTCTGGTATAGTGCAGCAGCAGAACAATTTGCTGAGGGCTATTGAGGCGCAACAGCAT
CTGTTGCAACTCACAGTCTGGGGCATCAAGCAGCTCCAGGCAAGAATCCTGGCTGTGGAAAGATACCTAA
AGGATCAACAGCTCCTGGGGATTTGGGGTTGCTCTGGAAAACTCATTTGCACCACTGCTGTGCCTTGGAA
TGCTAGTTGGAGTAATAAATCTCTGGAACAGATTTGGAATCACACGACCTGGATGGAGTGGGACAGAGAA
ATTAACAATTACACAAGCTTAATACACTCCTTAATTGAAGAATCGCAAAACCAGCAAGAAAAGAATGAAC
AAGAATTATTGGAATTAGATAAATGGGCAAGTTTGTGGAATTGGTTTAACATAACAAATTGGCTGTGGTA
TATAAAATTATTCATAATGATAGTAGGAGGCTTGGTAGGTTTAAGAATAGTTTTTGCTGTACTTTCTATA
GTGAATAGAGTTAGGCAGGGATATTCACCATTATCGTTTCAGACCCACCTCCCAACCCCGAGGGGACCCG
ACAGGCCCGAAGGAATAGAAGAAGAAGGTGGAGAGAGAGACAGAGACAGATCCATTCGATTAGTGAACGG
ATCTCGACGGTATCGGTTAACTTTTAAAAGAAAAGGGGGGATTGGGGGGTACAGTGCAGGGGAAAGAATA
GTAGACATAATAGCAACAGACATACAAACTAAAGAATTACAAAAACAAATTACAAAAATTCAAAATTTTA
TCGATCACGAGACTAGCCTCGAGAAGCTTGATATCGAATTCAAAAAAGACGGCGCTAGGATCATCGAGAC
GGTACCGTCTCCGATGATCCTAGCGCCGTCAAACAAGGCTTTTCTCCAAGGGATATTTATAGTCTCAAAA
CACACAATTACTTTACAGTTAGGGTGAGTTTCCTTTTGTGCTGTTTTTTAAAATAATAATTTAGTATTTG
TATCTCTTATAGAAATCCAAGCCTATCATGTAAAATGTAGCTAGTATTAAAAAGAACAGATTATCTGTCT
TTTATCGCACATTAAGCCTCTATAGTTACTAGGAAATATTATATGCAAATTAACCGGGGCAGGGGAGTAG
CCGAGCTTCTCCCACAAGTCTGTGCGAGGGGGCCGGCGCGGGCCTAGAGATGGCGGCGTCGGATGGATCC
ACTAGTTCTAGAGCGGCCATCGAATTCCCACGGGGTTGGGGTTGCGCCTTTTCCAAGGCAGCCCTGGGTT
TGCGCAGGGACGCGGCTGCTCTGGGCGTGGTTCCGGGAAACGCAGCGGCGCCGACCCTGGGTCTCGCACA
TTCTTCACGTCCGTTCGCAGCGTCACCCGGATCTTCGCCGCTACCCTTGTGGGCCCCCCGGCGACGCTTC
CTGCTCCGCCCCTAAGTCGGGAAGGTTCCTTGCGGTTCGCGGCGTGCCGGACGTGACAAACGGAAGCCGC
ACGACTCACTAGTACCCTCGCAGACGGACAGCGCCAGGGAGCAATGGCAGCGCGCCGACCGCGATGGGCT
GTGGCCAATAGCGGCTGCTCAGCGGGGCGCGCCGAGAGCAGCGGCCGGGAAGGGGCGGTGCGGGAGGCGG
GGTGTGGGGCGGTAGTGTGGGCCCTGTTCCTGCCCGCGCGGTGTTCCGCATTCTGCAAGCCTCCGGAGCG
CACGTCGGCAGTCGGCTCCCTCGTTGACCGAATCACCGACCTCTCTCCCCAGGGGGATCCACCGGTCGCC
ACCATGGTGAGCAAGGGCGAGGAGCTGTTCACCGGGGTGGTGCCCATCCTGGTCGAGCTGGACGGCGACG
TAAACGGCCACAAGTTCAGCGTGTCCGGCGAGGGCGAGGGCGATGCCACCTACGGCAAGCTGACCCTGAA
GTTCATCTGCACCACCGGCAAGCTGCCCGTGCCCTGGCCCACCCTCGTGACCACCCTGACCTACGGCGTG
CAGTGCTTCAGCCGCTACCCCGACCACATGAAGCAGCACGACTTCTTCAAGTCCGCCATGCCCGAAGGCT
ACGTCCAGGAGCGCACCATCTTCTTCAAGGACGACGGCAACTACAAGACCCGCGCCGAGGTGAAGTTCGA
GGGCGACACCCTGGTGAACCGCATCGAGCTGAAGGGCATCGACTTCAAGGAGGACGGCAACATCCTGGGG
CACAAGCTGGAGTACAACTACAACAGCCACAACGTCTATATCATGGCCGACAAGCAGAAGAACGGCATCA
AGGTGAACTTCAAGATCCGCCACAACATCGAGGACGGCAGCGTGCAGCTCGCCGACCACTACCAGCAGAA
CACCCCCATCGGCGACGGCCCCGTGCTGCTGCCCGACAACCACTACCTGAGCACCCAGTCCGCCCTGAGC
AAAGACCCCAACGAGAAGCGCGATCACATGGTCCTGCTGGAGTTCGTGACCGCCGCCGGGATCACTCTCG
GCATGGACGAGCTGTACAAGTAAAGCGGCCGCGTCGACAATCAACCTCTGGATTACAAAATTTGTGAAAG
ATTGACTGGTATTCTTAACTATGTTGCTCCTTTTACGCTATGTGGATACGCTGCTTTAATGCCTTTGTAT
CATGCTATTGCTTCCCGTATGGCTTTCATTTTCTCCTCCTTGTATAAATCCTGGTTGCTGTCTCTTTATG
AGGAGTTGTGGCCCGTTGTCAGGCAACGTGGCGTGGTGTGCACTGTGTTTGCTGACGCAACCCCCACTGG
TTGGGGCATTGCCACCACCTGTCAGCTCCTTTCCGGGACTTTCGCTTTCCCCCTCCCTATTGCCACGGCG
GAACTCATCGCCGCCTGCCTTGCCCGCTGCTGGACAGGGGCTCGGCTGTTGGGCACTGACAATTCCGTGG
TGTTGTCGGGGAAGCTGACGTCCTTTCCATGGCTGCTCGCCTGTGTTGCCACCTGGATTCTGCGCGGGAC
GTCCTTCTGCTACGTCCCTTCGGCCCTCAATCCAGCGGACCTTCCTTCCCGCGGCCTGCTGCCGGCTCTG
CGGCCTCTTCCGCGTCTTCGCCTTCGCCCTCAGACGAGTCGGATCTCCCTTTGGGCCGCCTCCCCGCCTG
GAATTCGAGCTCGGTACCTTTAAGACCAATGACTTACAAGGCAGCTGTAGATCTTAGCCACTTTTTAAAA
GAAAAGGGGGGACTGGAAGGGCTAATTCACTCCCAACGAAGACAAGATCTGCTTTTTGCTTGTACTGGGT
CTCTCTGGTTAGACCAGATCTGAGCCTGGGAGCTCTCTGGCTAACTAGGGAACCCACTGCTTAAGCCTCA
ATAAAGCTTGCCTTGAGTGCTTCAAGTAGTGTGTGCCCGTCTGTTGTGTGACTCTGGTAACTAGAGATCC
CTCAGACCCTTTTAGTCAGTGTGGAAAATCTCTAGCAGTAGTAGTTCATGTCATCTTATTATTCAGTATT
TATAACTTGCAAAGAAATGAATATCAGAGAGTGAGAGGAACTTGTTTATTGCAGCTTATAATGGTTACAA
ATAAAGCAATAGCATCACAAATTTCACAAATAAAGCATTTTTTTCACTGCATTCTAGTTGTGGTTTGTCC
AAACTCATCAATGTATCTTATCATGTCTGGCTCTAGCTATCCCGCCCCTAACTCCGCCCAGTTCCGCCCA
TTCTCCGCCCCATGGCTGACTAATTTTTTTTATTTATGCAGAGGCCGAGGCCGCCTCGGCCTCTGAGCTA
TTCCAGAAGTAGTGAGGAGGCTTTTTTGGAGGCCTAGGCTTTTGCGTCGAGACGTACCCAATTCGCCCTA
TAGTGAGTCGTATTACGCGCGCTCACTGGCCGTCGTTTTACAACGTCGTGACTGGGAAAACCCTGGCGTT
ACCCAACTTAATCGCCTTGCAGCACATCCCCCTTTCGCCAGCTGGCGTAATAGCGAAGAGGCCCGCACCG
ATCGCCCTTCCCAACAGTTGCGCAGCCTGAATGGCGAATGGCGCG
[124 nt withheld, positions 7676-7799]
C
[91 nt withheld, positions 7801-7891]
A
[49 nt withheld, positions 7893-7941]
CCTTTGACGTTGGAGTCCACGTTCTTT
[37 nt withheld, positions 7969-8005]
ACCCTATCTCGGTCTATTCTTTTGATTTATAAGGGATTTTGCCGATTTCGGCCTATTGGTTAAAAAATGA
GCTGATTTAACAAAAATTTAACGCGAATTTTAACAAAATATTAACGTTTACAATTTCC
