>Addgene plasmid #46608 | AB.pCCL.sin.cPPT.U6.miR-32-Decoy.hPGK.GFP.WPRE | addgene partial sequence | sequence record 67060 | pBluescript-SK 5'-tctagaactagtggatc-3'
CCGCGCCGGCCCCCTCGCACAGACTTGTGGGAGAAGCTCGGCTACTCCCCTGCCCCGGTTAATTTGCATA
TAATATTTCCTAGTAACTATAGAGGCTTAATGTGCGATAAAAGACAGATAATCTGTTCTTTTTAATACTA
GCTACATTTTACATGATAGGCTTGGATTTCTATAAGAGATACAAATACTAAATTATTATTTTAAAAAACA
GCACAAAAGGAAACTCACCCTAACTGTAAAGTAATTGTGTGTTTTGAGACTATAAATATCCCTTGGAGAA
AAGCCTTGTTTGACGGCGCTAGGATCATCAACTGCAACTTAGTTTTGTGCAATACAAGTATTCTGGTCAC
AGAATACAACTGCAACTTAGTTTTGTGCAATACAAGATGATCCTAGCGCCGTCTTTTTTGAATTCGATAT
CAAGCTTCTCGAGGCTAGTCTCGTGATCGATAAAATTTTGAATTTTTGTAATTTGTTTTTGTAATTCTTT
AGTTTGTATGTCTGTTGCTATTATGTC
